Addgene plasmid #177277: pTO149_RFP_CauNEO
Purpose: Encodes a G418 (NEOr) selectable marker with codon-optimization for expression in CUG clade fungi. Also encodes RFP tagging of Candida auris ENO1 to measure transformation efficiency.
Depositing lab: Teresa O'Meara. Depositing organization: University of Michigan. Publication: Forward and reverse genetic dissection of morphogenesis identifies filament-competent Candida auris strains. Santana DJ, O'Meara TR. Nat Commun. 2021 Dec 10;12(1):7197. doi: 10.1038/s41467-021-27545-5. PubMed 34893621.
Backbone
  Vector backbone: pUC19
  Backbone size w/o insert (bp): 2683
  Total vector size (bp): 6823
  Vector type: Bacterial Expression
  Selectable markers: Neomycin (select with G418) ; NEO (G418)
Growth in bacteria
  Bacterial resistance: Ampicillin, 100 μg/mL
  Growth temperature: 30°C
  Growth strain: DH5alpha
  Copy number: High Copy
Gene/Insert
  Gene/Insert name: RFP, CauNEO
  Species: Synthetic
  Insert size (bp): 4140
  Mutation: All CUG Leucine codons were replaced with the synonomous CUC
  Promoter: AgTEF2
  Tag / fusion protein: ENO1-RFP (C terminal on insert)
  Cloning method: Gibson Cloning
  Sequencing primers: 5′ GTAAAACGACGGCCAG; 3′ CAGGAAACAGCTATGAC
Terms and licenses: Academic/Nonprofit Terms; Industry Terms: Not Available to Industry
How to cite: pTO149_RFP_CauNEO was a gift from Teresa O'Meara (Addgene plasmid # 177277 ; http://n2t.net/addgene:177277 ; RRID:Addgene_177277)
