[The description below was written by a language model from this plasmid's Addgene catalogue record and pLannotate feature annotations shown in this document.]
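Description:
pTO149_RFP_CauNEO is a 6.8 kb pUC19-based plasmid that serves as a source of a drug-resistance and tagging cassette for Candida auris and other CUG-clade fungi. It is catalogued as a bacterial expression vector, but its bacterial parts serve only for propagation. In E. coli it is maintained at high copy through the ColE1/pUC origin and selected with ampicillin via the bla gene. Remnants of the pUC lacZα, lac promoter/operator and multiple cloning site flank the roughly 4.1 kb insert, which was assembled by Gibson cloning.

The insert has two functional parts. The first is CauNEO, a synthetic neomycin phosphotransferase (nptII-type) open reading frame placed between the Ashbya gossypii TEF promoter (recorded as AgTEF2) and the A. gossypii TEF terminator, conferring G418 resistance. All CUG leucine codons were replaced with the synonymous CUC, because CUG-clade yeasts decode CUG non-canonically and would otherwise mistranslate the marker. The second is a red fluorescent protein, annotated as mCherry, positioned directly downstream of an enolase gene fragment. This matches the recorded design of a C-terminal ENO1-RFP fusion.

On the far side of the marker lies a fragment resembling the kynureninase gene BNA5, in reverse orientation. It presumably represents sequence downstream of ENO1 and acts as the second homology arm, although the record does not say so explicitly. The roughly 1 kb interval between mCherry and the TEF promoter is unannotated.

Together these parts should direct integration at the C. auris ENO1 locus, so that correctly targeted G418-resistant transformants express red-fluorescent enolase. According to the record, this readout is used to measure transformation efficiency.
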