Features (pLannotate 1.2.2; 17 found; start..end, strand, type, name):
    717..821     -  promoter       AmpR promoter: bla
    916..951     +  CDS            rop (fragment): Rop protein, which maintains plasmids at low copy number; rop
   1053..1152    +  misc_feature   bom (fragment): basis of mobility region from pBR322
   1158..1315    -  CDS            lacZα (fragment): LacZα fragment of β-galactosidase; lacZ fragment
   1327..1821    +  CDS            enoA (fragment): ENO_PENCI - Experimental evidence at protein level: Swiss-Prot protein existence level 1. From Penicillium citrinum.
   1831..2535    +  CDS            mCherry: mCherry is a basic (constitutively fluorescent) red fluorescent protein published in 2004, derived from Discosoma sp.. It is reported to be a very rapidly-maturing monomer with low acid sensitivity.
   3511..3854    +  promoter       TEF promoter: Ashbya gossypii TEF promoter
   3874..4665    +  CDS            neo: KKA2_KLEPN - Also known as kan, nptII. Experimental evidence at protein level: Swiss-Prot protein existence level 1. Resistance to kanamycin, neomycin, paromomycin, ribostamycin, butirosin and gentamicin B. From Klebsiella pneumoniae.
   4683..4880    +  terminator     TEF terminator: Ashbya gossypii TEF terminator
   5002..5466    -  CDS            BNA5 (fragment): KYNU_CANAL - Protein inferred from homology: Swiss-Prot protein existence level 3. Catalyzes the cleavage of L-kynurenine (L-Kyn) and L-3- hydroxykynurenine (L-3OHKyn) into anthranilic acid (AA) and 3- hydroxyanthranilic acid (3-OHAA), respectively. From Candida albicans (strain SC5314 / ATCC MYA-2876) (Yeast).
   5470..5505    +  misc_feature   MCS (fragment): pUC18/19 multiple cloning site
   5542..5558    -  protein_bind   lac operator: The lac repressor binds to the lac operator to inhibit transcription in E. coli. This inhibition can be relieved by adding lactose or isopropyl-β-D-thiogalactopyranoside (IPTG). lac repressor encoded by lacI
   5566..5596    -  promoter       lac promoter: promoter for the E. coli lac operon
   5611..5632    -  protein_bind   CAP binding site: CAP binding activates transcription in the presence of cAMP. E. coli catabolite activator protein
   5645..5737    -  CDS            lacI (fragment): lac repressor; lacI; The lac repressor binds to the lac operator to inhibit transcription in E. coli. This inhibition can be relieved by adding lactose or isopropyl-β-D-thiogalactopyranoside (IPTG).
   5920..6508    -  rep_origin     ori: high-copy-number ColE1/pMB1/pBR322/pUC origin of replication
   6679..716     -  CDS            AmpR (across the origin): β-lactamase; bla; confers resistance to ampicillin, carbenicillin, and related antibiotics
>Addgene plasmid #177277 | pTO149_RFP_CauNEO | addgene full sequence | sequence record 347241 | Addgene NGS Result
CCACGCTCACCGGCTCCAGATTTATCAGCAATAAACCAGCCAGCCGGAAGGGCCGAGCGCAGAAGTGGTC
CTGCAACTTTATCCGCCTCCATCCAGTCTATTAATTGTTGCCGGGAAGCTAGAGTAAGTAGTTCGCCAGT
TAATAGTTTGCGCAACGTTGTTGCCATTGCTACAGGCATCGTGGTGTCACGCTCGTCGTTTGGTATGGCT
TCATTCAGCTCCGGTTCCCAACGATCAAGGCGAGTTACATGATCCCCCATGTTGTGCAAAAAAGCGGTTA
GCTCCTTCGGTCCTCCGATCGTTGTCAGAAGTAAGTTGGCCGCAGTGTTATCACTCATGGTTATGGCAGC
ACTGCATAATTCTCTTACTGTCATGCCATCCGTAAGATGCTTTTCTGTGACTGGTGAGTACTCAACCAAG
TCATTCTGAGAATAGTGTATGCGGCGACCGAGTTGCTCTTGCCCGGCGTCAATACGGGATAATACCGCGC
CACATAGCAGAACTTTAAAAGTGCTCATCATTGGAAAACGTTCTTCGGGGCGAAAACTCTCAAGGATCTT
ACCGCTGTTGAGATCCAGTTCGATGTAACCCACTCGTGCACCCAACTGATCTTCAGCATCTTTTACTTTC
ACCAGCGTTTCTGGGTGAGCAAAAACAGGAAGGCAAAATGCCGCAAAAAAGGGAATAAGGGCGACACGGA
AATGTTGAATACTCATACTCTTCCTTTTTCAATATTATTGAAGCATTTATCAGGGTTATTGTCTCATGAG
CGGATACATATTTGAATGTATTTAGAAAAATAAACAAATAGGGGTTCCGCGCACATTTCCCCGAAAAGTG
CCACCTGACGTCTAAGAAACCATTATTATCATGACATTAACCTATAAAAATAGGCGTATCACGAGGCCCT
TTCGTCTCGCGCGTTTCGGTGATGACGGTGAAAACCTCTGACACATGCAGCTCCCGGAGACGGTCACAGC
TTGTCTGTAAGCGGATGCCGGGAGCAGACAAGCCCGTCAGGGCGCGTCAGCGGGTGTTGGCGGGTGTCGG
GGCTGGCTTAACTATGCGGCATCAGAGCAGATTGTACTGAGAGTGCACCATATGCGGTGTGAAATACCGC
ACAGATGCGTAAGGAGAAAATACCGCATCAGGCGCCATTCGCCATTCAGGCTGCGCAACTGTTGGGAAGG
GCGATCGGTGCGGGCCTCTTCGCTATTACGCCAGCTGGCGAAAGGGGGATGTGCTGCAAGGCGATTAAGT
TGGGTAACGCCAGGGTTTTCCCAGTCACGACGTTGTAAAACGACGGCCAGTGAATTCGAGCTCGGTACCG
GTGAGCAATTGGCTGACTTGTACGTCTCTTTGATCGACAAGTACCCAATTGTTTCCATTGAGGACCCATT
CGCCGAGGACGACTGGGAGTCCTGGTCCAAGTTCTACCCAAGAGTGGTTGACAAGATCCAGATTGTCGGT
GATGACTTGACCGTCACCAACCCAATCAGAATCAAGACTGCCATTGAGAAGAAGGCTGCCAACGCCTTGT
TGTTGAAGGTCAACCAGATTGGTTCTTTGACCGAATCTATTCAGGCCGCCAAGGACTCTTACGCTGCCGA
CTGGGGTGTTATGGTTTCCCACAGATCTGGTGAGTCTGAGGACACCACCATTGCTGACTTGGTTGTCGGT
TTGAGATCTGGCCAGATTAAGACTGGTGCTCCTGCCAGATCCGAGAGATTGGCCAAGCTTAACCAGATCT
TGAGAATCGAGGAGGAGTTGGGTGACAAGGCTATCTACGCCGGTGAACACTTCAAGGCTGCTCAAAACTT
GGGTGGTGGTGTTTCAAAAGGTGAAGATGATAATATGGCTATTATTAAAGAATTTATGAGATTTAAAGTT
CATATGGAAGGTTCAGTTAATGGTCATGAATTTGAAATTGAAGGTGAAGGTGAAGGTAGACCATATGAAG
GTACTCAAACTGCTAAATTGAAAGTTACTAAAGGTGGTCCATTACCATTTGCTTGGGATATTTTGTCACC
ACAATTTATGTATGGTTCAAAAGCTTATGTTAAACATCCAGCTGATATTCCAGATTATTTAAAATTGTCA
TTTCCAGAAGGTTTTAAATGGGAAAGAGTTATGAATTTTGAAGATGGTGGTGTTGTTACTGTTACTCAAG
ATTCATCATTACAAGATGGTGAATTTATTTATAAAGTTAAATTGAGAGGTACTAATTTTCCATCAGATGG
TCCAGTTATGCAAAAAAAAACTATGGGTTGGGAAGCTTCATCAGAAAGAATGTATCCAGAAGATGGTGCT
TTAAAAGGTGAAATTAAACAAAGATTGAAATTAAAAGATGGTGGTCATTATGATGCTGAAGTTAAAACTA
CTTATAAAGCTAAAAAACCAGTTCAATTACCAGGTGCTTATAATGTTAATATTAAATTGGATATTACTTC
ACATAATGAAGATTATACTATTGTTGAACAATATGAAAGAGCTGAAGGTAGACATTCAACTGGTGGTATG
GATGAATTATATAAATAAGTAGCAGCATGATTATGAACAGGTAATACACAGTTAACGAGATAAGAACTCG
TAGAAGAAGCCATGGTTGACACACAACGTGTAGATGAAAGTCAATATAAATACAGGTTCTGGCCCACCGA
TTACGACACTGACTATACTTTAAGAAAGCGATTTGCTTTGGCCATCATTGAACAGGTACTCGACAGAATA
CCAGTTCGTCTCTTCGATCCTCTTCCACAGGCAATGCATCATGGAGTTACTTCTCATTGCCTTGGTTCAT
CGAATCAGCATCCTGCGCCACTTTGGCCATCCACCGCTGCACCAACAGCTCATTCTCCTTCTTCAACTTC
TCAATCTCCTCCTTTAACACGTTCTGCTGGATCTCATGCACCAAGTGCTCGTCGTTGATGATCTCGACCG
TCCGGTTCTTCTCTGCAACTTCTAGCACCAAATGGTCAATTTTCAGGTTCAATTGCGCCACTGTCAGCTC
CAACAGCCGGATCTTTTTGTCCTGCTGTGCCACTTTCCCCTCCAGACTCTCGAGTCGTAGCGTCTGCTGG
TTGAGTCTCTCAATAAGCGTTTCGTTCTCCAGAATCAACACCTGGCGCTCCTTCTCGGCCAACGACGCAT
TGCCCTGCGGAAGAAGCCTTGCGAGCTGTGAGAATGCCTTAAAGTACGCTCCGTCTTTTTTCTCGAGCTC
GTCCCGCTCGTGGAGCCTTTCCTCAATGAGCTTCCATGGGTCCATGTAGTTGGTGAGAGTTGCAGGTGTG
CAGGGCACTTTTTTGGTGAAGACGGTGGAACTGTGGGATTTGTGGTGGGCAATTAATTGATTGATATTGT
AGTTTTGGGGTTTATTGGGAGTTGAAATAGACTCTTGTGAATAAAGTGATTGAAATGGTGAATGTGGGGT
TTATCAAGGCGATTTGTCGGTTGATGGGTTTGCAGTTTAGGATCAAGCTTGCCTCGTCCCCGCCGGGTCA
CCCGGCCAGCGACATGGAGGCCCAGAATACCCTCCTTGACAGTCTTGACGTGCGCAGCTCAGGGGCATGA
TGTGACTGTCGCCCGTACATTTAGCCCATACATCCCCATGTATAATCATTTGCATCCATACATTTTGATG
GCCGCACGGCGCGAAGCAAAAATTACGGCTCCTCGCTGCAGACCTGCGAGCAGGGAAACGCTCCCCTCAC
AGACGCGTTGAATTGTCCCCACGCCGCGCCCCTGTAGAGAAATATAAAAGGTTAGGATTTGCCACTGAGG
TTCTTCTTTCATATACTTCCTTTTAAAATCTTGCTAGGATACAGTTCTCACATCACATCCGAACATAAAC
AACCGGATCCTACAATTATGTCTATGATTGAACAAGATGGATTGCACGCAGGTTCTCCGGCCGCTTGGGT
GGAGAGGCTATTCGGCTATGACTGGGCACAACAGACAATCGGCTGCTCTGATGCCGCCGTGTTCCGGCTC
TCAGCGCAGGGGCGCCCGGTTCTTTTTGTCAAGACCGACCTCTCCGGTGCCCTCAATGAACTCCAGGACG
AGGCAGCGCGGCTATCGTGGCTCGCCACGACGGGCGTTCCTTGCGCAGCTGTGCTCGACGTTGTCACTGA
AGCGGGAAGGGACTGGCTCCTATTGGGCGAAGTGCCGGGGCAGGATCTCCTCTCATCCCACCTTGCTCCT
GCCGAGAAAGTATCCATCATGGCTGATGCAATGCGGCGGCTCCATACGCTTGATCCGGCTACCTGCCCAT
TCGACCACCAAGCGAAACATCGCATCGAGCGAGCACGTACTCGGATGGAAGCCGGTCTTGTCGATCAGGA
TGATCTCGACGAAGAGCATCAGGGGCTCGCGCCAGCCGAACTCTTCGCCAGGCTCAAGGCGCGCATGCCC
GACGGCGAGGATCTCGTCGTGACCCATGGCGATGCCTGCTTGCCGAATATCATGGTGGAAAATGGCCGCT
TTTCTGGATTCATCGACTGTGGCCGGCTCGGTGTGGCGGACCGCTATCAGGACATAGCGTTGGCTACCCG
TGATATTGCTGAAGAGCTTGGCGGCGAATGGGCTGACCGCTTCCTCGTGCTTTACGGTATCGCCGCTCCC
GATTCGCAGCGCATCGCCTTCTATCGCCTTCTTGACGAGTTCTTCTGATAACTCGAGTCAGTACTGACAA
TAAAAAGATTCTTGTTTTCAAGAACTTGTCATTTGTATAGTTTTTTTATATTGTAGTTGTTCTATTTTAA
TCAAATGTTAGCGTGATTTATATTTTTTTTCGCCTCGACATCATCTGCCCAGATGCGAAGTTAAGTGCGC
AGAAAGTAATATCATGCGTCAATCGTATGTGAATGCTGGTCGCTATACTGCTGTCGATTCGATACTAACG
CCGCCATCCAGTGTTTGCGCTTCAAACCACTTTGGTATATAATCTAGACGAAATATCATACTAAGAACGT
TACAATGCAGTAGATATGTACAAGACTAGCTTCTCGAAAGCTCATCTAAAGCCTCAACTATTCTCTTTAC
CACGACTCTCACATCCTCAAGAGTATTGTACAATGGTGTGGGTGCAATACGAATAACATCGGGTCTCCTC
TCGTCGCAAATGATTGCATGCTTGTGTAAGTACTCGTTTACCTGTTCCATAACATTCTTGCTTCTGTCGT
CATCATGCGGTTGGAATAACACTGAAAGTTGACATCCTCTCTCACTTTCTTCACATGGAGTCAAGATCTT
GAATCCCAACAGTGCATTGTCCAGCGGATCTTCGATGTAGTATTTGCTGCCCTTCAAAAGCCTTAGCAAG
CAGCCAGTCAAAGAAACACTAGTTTTTCTAAGATTATCCAACCCTCCCGCTAGTTCAAAAACATCAAGAG
AACTCTTCAATGCAACACAGTCAATCACCAGCGGGTTAGATTGACGATAGGAGAGGGCAGAGTTGATTGG
GTCAAAGACGGATCCTCTAGAGTCGACCTGCAGGCATGCAAGCTTGGCGTAATCATGGTCATAGCTGTTT
CCTGTGTGAAATTGTTATCCGCTCACAATTCCACACAACATACGAGCCGGAAGCATAAAGTGTAAAGCCT
GGGGTGCCTAATGAGTGAGCTAACTCACATTAATTGCGTTGCGCTCACTGCCCGCTTTCCAGTCGGGAAA
CCTGTCGTGCCAGCTGCATTAATGAATCGGCCAACGCGCGGGGAGAGGCGGTTTGCGTATTGGGCGCTCT
TCCGCTTCCTCGCTCACTGACTCGCTGCGCTCGGTCGTTCGGCTGCGGCGAGCGGTATCAGCTCACTCAA
AGGCGGTAATACGGTTATCCACAGAATCAGGGGATAACGCAGGAAAGAACATGTGAGCAAAAGGCCAGCA
AAAGGCCAGGAACCGTAAAAAGGCCGCGTTGCTGGCGTTTTTCCATAGGCTCCGCCCCCCTGACGAGCAT
CACAAAAATCGACGCTCAAGTCAGAGGTGGCGAAACCCGACAGGACTATAAAGATACCAGGCGTTTCCCC
CTGGAAGCTCCCTCGTGCGCTCTCCTGTTCCGACCCTGCCGCTTACCGGATACCTGTCCGCCTTTCTCCC
TTCGGGAAGCGTGGCGCTTTCTCATAGCTCACGCTGTAGGTATCTCAGTTCGGTGTAGGTCGTTCGCTCC
AAGCTGGGCTGTGTGCACGAACCCCCCGTTCAGCCCGACCGCTGCGCCTTATCCGGTAACTATCGTCTTG
AGTCCAACCCGGTAAGACACGACTTATCGCCACTGGCAGCAGCCACTGGTAACAGGATTAGCAGAGCGAG
GTATGTAGGCGGTGCTACAGAGTTCTTGAAGTGGTGGCCTAACTACGGCTACACTAGAAGAACAGTATTT
GGTATCTGCGCTCTGCTGAAGCCAGTTACCTTCGGAAAAAGAGTTGGTAGCTCTTGATCCGGCAAACAAA
CCACCGCTGGTAGCGGTGGTTTTTTTGTTTGCAAGCAGCAGATTACGCGCAGAAAAAAAGGATCTCAAGA
AGATCCTTTGATCTTTTCTACGGGGTCTGACGCTCAGTGGAACGAAAACTCACGTTAAGGGATTTTGGTC
ATGAGATTATCAAAAAGGATCTTCACCTAGATCCTTTTAAATTAAAAATGAAGTTTTAAATCAATCTAAA
GTATATATGAGTAAACTTGGTCTGACAGTTACCAATGCTTAATCAGTGAGGCACCTATCTCAGCGATCTG
TCTATTTCGTTCATCCATAGTTGCCTGACTCCCCGTCGTGTAGATAACTACGATACGGGAGGGCTTACCA
TCTGGCCCCAGTGCTGCAATGATACCGCGAGAC
